Addgene plasmid #197159: pAAV-CAG-mRhubarb720-P2A-GFP
Purpose: Expresses the protein of mRhubarb720-P2A-GFP in mammalian cells
Depositing lab: Kiryl Piatkevich. Depositing organization: Westlake University. Publication: Quantitative assessment of near-infrared fluorescent proteins. Zhang H, Papadaki S, Sun X, Wang X, Drobizhev M, Yao L, Rehbock M, Koster RW, Wu L, Namikawa K, Piatkevich KD. Nat Methods. 2023 Sep 4. doi: 10.1038/s41592-023-01975-z. PubMed 37666982.
Backbone
  Vector backbone: pAAV-CAG-WPRE
  Vector type: AAV
Growth in bacteria
  Bacterial resistance: Ampicillin, 100 μg/mL
  Growth temperature: 37°C
  Growth strain: NEB Stable
  Copy number: High Copy
Gene/Insert
  Gene/Insert name: mRhubarb720-P2A-GFP
  Species: M. musculus (mouse)
  Cloning method: Gibson Cloning
Terms and licenses: Academic/Nonprofit Terms; Industry Terms: Not Available to Industry
Depositor comments: Please visit https://www.researchsquare.com/article/rs-797586/v1 for preprint.
How to cite: pAAV-CAG-mRhubarb720-P2A-GFP was a gift from Kiryl Piatkevich (Addgene plasmid # 197159 ; http://n2t.net/addgene:197159 ; RRID:Addgene_197159)
