[The description below was written by a language model from this plasmid's Addgene catalogue record and pLannotate feature annotations shown in this document.]
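Description:
pAAV-CAG-mRhubarb720-P2A-GFP is an adeno-associated virus transfer plasmid built on the pAAV-CAG-WPRE backbone for expressing a near-infrared fluorescent protein together with a green reference reporter in mammalian cells. In bacteria it is maintained through a high-copy ColE1/pUC-type origin and selected with ampicillin via the β-lactamase gene and its native promoter. An f1 phage origin is also present in the backbone. The recommended recombination-deficient host strain is consistent with the need to keep the repeat-rich AAV2 inverted terminal repeats intact. Short annotated fragments of lacZα, lacI and SV40 large T antigen appear to be backbone remnants rather than functional elements.

Between the two AAV2 ITRs, which provide the signals for genome replication and packaging into AAV particles, sits a single expression cassette. It is driven by the CAG promoter, annotated here as a CMV enhancer fragment, the chicken β-actin promoter and chimeric β-actin-derived intron sequence, giving strong constitutive expression. The open reading frame encodes mRhubarb720, a bacteriophytochrome-derived protein from Rhodopseudomonas palustris that needs biliverdin as a chromophore, followed by EGFP. The catalogue species field lists mouse, which does not match that origin. The gap between the two coding regions corresponds to the P2A self-cleaving peptide named in the construct title, although it is not separately annotated. P2A-mediated ribosomal skipping yields the two proteins from one transcript in roughly equal amounts, so green fluorescence can serve to normalise the near-infrared signal. A WPRE enhances transcript stability and expression, and an SV40 polyadenylation signal follows it.

The plasmid can be transfected directly or used to produce recombinant AAV. It was deposited alongside a study that quantitatively compared near-infrared fluorescent proteins.
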