Features (pLannotate 1.2.2; 18 found; start..end, strand, type, name):
     31..279     +  enhancer       CMV enhancer (fragment): human cytomegalovirus immediate early enhancer
    281..558     +  promoter       chicken β-actin promoter: No description available
    559..694     +  intron         hybrid intron (fragment): hybrid between chicken β-actin (CBA) and minute virus of mice (MMV) introns (Gray et al., 2011)
    783..913     +  intron         chimeric intron (fragment): chimera between introns from chicken β-actin and rabbit β-globin
    985..1932    +  CDS            mRhubarb720: mRhubarb720 is a basic (constitutively fluorescent) near ir fluorescent protein published in 2019, derived from Rhodopseudomonas palustris. It requires the cofactor biliverdin for fluorescence.
   2026..2742    +  CDS            EGFP: the original enhanced GFP (Yang et al., 1996) mammalian codon-optimized
   2743..2767    +  misc_feature   MCS (fragment): pBluescript multiple cloning site
   2767..3355    +  misc_feature   WPRE: woodchuck hepatitis virus posttranscriptional regulatory element
   3398..3519    -  polyA_signal   SV40 poly(A) signal: SV40 polyadenylation signal
   3542..3610    -  CDS            large T antigen (fragment): large T antigen from SV40 (simian virus 40)
   3681..3814    +  repeat_region  AAV2 ITR: inverted terminal repeat of adeno-associated virus serotype 2 inverted
   3808..3864    -  CDS            lacI (fragment): lac repressor; lacI; The lac repressor binds to the lac operator to inhibit transcription in E. coli. This inhibition can be relieved by adding lactose or isopropyl-β-D-thiogalactopyranoside (IPTG).
   4047..4635    -  rep_origin     ori: high-copy-number ColE1/pMB1/pBR322/pUC origin of replication
   4806..5666    -  CDS            AmpR: β-lactamase; bla; confers resistance to ampicillin, carbenicillin, and related antibiotics
   5667..5771    -  promoter       AmpR promoter: bla
   5824..6252    -  rep_origin     f1 ori (sequence partly withheld): f1 bacteriophage origin of replication; arrow indicates direction of (+) strand synthesis
   6257..6326    -  CDS            lacZα (fragment): LacZα fragment of β-galactosidase; lacZ fragment
   6321..6453    -  repeat_region  AAV2 ITR (fragment): inverted terminal repeat of adeno-associated virus serotype 2 inverted
>Addgene plasmid #197159 | pAAV-CAG-mRhubarb720-P2A-GFP | addgene full sequence | sequence record 387131 | Addgene NGS Result
TATCTACGTAGCCATGCTCTAGGAAGAGTACCATTGACGTCAATAATGACGTATGTTCCCATAGTAACGC
CAATAGGGACTTTCCATTGACGTCAATGGGTGGAGTATTTACGGTAAACTGCCCACTTGGCAGTACATCA
AGTGTATCATATGCCAAGTACGCCCCCTATTGACGTCAATGACGGTAAATGGCCCGCCTGGCATTATGCC
CAGTACATGACCTTATGGGACTTTCCTACTTGGCAGTACATCTACGTATTAGTCATCGCTATTACCATGG
TCGAGGTGAGCCCCACGTTCTGCTTCACTCTCCCCATCTCCCCCCCCTCCCCACCCCCAATTTTGTATTT
ATTTATTTTTTAATTATTTTGTGCAGCGATGGGGGCGGGGGGGGGGGGGGGGCGCGCGCCAGGCGGGGCG
GGGCGGGGCGAGGGGCGGGGCGGGGCGAGGCGGAGAGGTGCGGCGGCAGCCAATCAGAGCGGCGCGCTCC
GAAAGTTTCCTTTTATGGCGAGGCGGCGGCGGCGGCGGCCCTATAAAAAGCGAAGCGCGCGGCGGGCGGG
AGTCGCTGCGCGCTGCCTTCGCCCCGTGCCCCGCTCCGCCGCCGCCTCGCGCCGCCCGCCCCGGCTCTGA
CTGACCGCGTTACTCCCACAGGTGAGCGGGCGGGACGGCCCTTCTCCTCCGGGCTGTAATTAGCGCTTGG
TTTAATGACGGCTTGTTTCTTTTCTGTGGCTGCGTGAAAGCCTTGAGGGGCTCCGGGAGGGCCCTTTGTG
CGGGGGGAGCGGCTCGGGGCTGTCCGCGGGGGGACGGCTGCCTTCGGGGGGGACGGGGCAGGGCGGGGTT
CGGCTTCTGGCGTGTGACCGGCGGCTCTAGAGCCTCTGCTAACCATGTTCATGCCTTCTTCTTTTTCCTA
CAGCTCCTGGGCAACGTGCTGGTTATTGTGCTGTCTCATCATTTTGGCAAAGGATTGGATCCGGTACCGC
CACCATGGCTGAAGGATCCGTCGCCAGGCAGCCTGACCTCTTGACCTGCGACGATGAGCCGATCCATATC
CCCGGTGCCATCCAACCGCATGGACTGCTGCTCGCCCTCGCCGCCGACATGACGATCGTTGCCGGCAGCG
ACAACCTTCCCGAACTCACCGGACTGGCGATCGGCGCCCTGATCGGCCGCTCTGCGGCCGATGTCTTCGA
CTCGGAGACGCACAACCGTCTGACGATCGCCTTGGCCGAGCCCGGGGCGGCCGTCGGAGCACCGATCACT
GTCGGCTTCACGATGCGAAAGGACGCAGGCTTCATCGGCTCCTGGCATCGCCATGATCAGCTCATCTTCC
TCGAGCTCGAGCCTCCCCAGCGGGACGTCGCCGAGCCGCAGGCGTTCTTCCGCCACACCAACAGCGCCAT
CCGCCGCCTGCAGGCCGCCGAAACCTTGGAGAGCGCCTGCGCCGCCGCGGCGCAAGAGGTGCGGAAGATT
ACCGGCTTCGATCGGGTGATGATCTATCGCTTCGCCTCCGACTTCAGCGGCGAAGTGATCGCAGAGGATC
GGTGCGCCGAGGTCGAGTCAAAACTAGGCCAGCACTATCCTGCCTCAGATATTCCGGCGCAGGCCCGTCG
GCTCTATACCATCAACCCGGTACGGATCATTCCCGATATCAATTATCGGCCGGTGCCGGTCACCCCAGAC
CTCAATCCGGTCACCGGGCGGCCGATTGATCTTAGCTTCGCCATCCTGCGCAGCGTCTCGCCCGTCCATC
TGGAATTCATGCGCAACATAGGCATGCACGGCACGATGTCGATCTCGATTTTGCGCGGCGAGCGACTGTG
GGGATTGATCGTTTGCCATCACCGAACGCCGTACTACGTCGATCTCGATGGCCGCCAAGCCTGCGAGCTA
GTCGCCCAGGTTCTGGCCCGGGCGATCGGCGTGATGGAAGAGCGACCGGTTCACGTGGGAAGTGGGGCTA
CAAACTTCTCACTGCTGAAACAGGCCGGGGATGTGGAGGAAAACCCAGGACCACACGTGACTAGTGTGAG
CAAGGGCGAGGAGCTGTTCACCGGGGTGGTGCCCATCCTGGTCGAGCTGGACGGCGACGTAAACGGCCAC
AAGTTCAGCGTGTCCGGCGAGGGCGAGGGCGATGCCACCTACGGCAAGCTGACCCTGAAGTTCATCTGCA
CCACCGGCAAGCTGCCCGTGCCCTGGCCCACCCTCGTGACCACCCTGACCTACGGCGTGCAGTGCTTCAG
CCGCTACCCCGACCACATGAAGCAGCACGACTTCTTCAAGTCCGCCATGCCCGAAGGCTACGTCCAGGAG
CGCACCATCTTCTTCAAGGACGACGGCAACTACAAGACCCGCGCCGAGGTGAAGTTCGAGGGCGACACCC
TGGTGAACCGCATCGAGCTGAAGGGCATCGACTTCAAGGAGGACGGCAACATCCTGGGGCACAAGCTGGA
GTACAACTACAACAGCCACAACGTCTATATCATGGCCGACAAGCAGAAGAACGGCATCAAGGTGAACTTC
AAGATCCGCCACAACATCGAGGACGGCAGCGTGCAGCTCGCCGACCACTACCAGCAGAACACCCCCATCG
GCGACGGCCCCGTGCTGCTGCCCGACAACCACTACCTGAGCACCCAGTCCGCCCTGAGCAAAGACCCCAA
CGAGAAGCGCGATCACATGGTCCTGCTGGAGTTCGTGACCGCCGCCGGGATCACTCTCGGCATGGACGAG
CTGTACAAGTAAGAATTCGATATCAAGCTTATCGATAATCAACCTCTGGATTACAAAATTTGTGAAAGAT
TGACTGGTATTCTTAACTATGTTGCTCCTTTTACGCTATGTGGATACGCTGCTTTAATGCCTTTGTATCA
TGCTATTGCTTCCCGTATGGCTTTCATTTTCTCCTCCTTGTATAAATCCTGGTTGCTGTCTCTTTATGAG
GAGTTGTGGCCCGTTGTCAGGCAACGTGGCGTGGTGTGCACTGTGTTTGCTGACGCAACCCCCACTGGTT
GGGGCATTGCCACCACCTGTCAGCTCCTTTCCGGGACTTTCGCTTTCCCCCTCCCTATTGCCACGGCGGA
ACTCATCGCCGCCTGCCTTGCCCGCTGCTGGACAGGGGCTCGGCTGTTGGGCACTGACAATTCCGTGGTG
TTGTCGGGGAAATCATCGTCCTTTCCTTGGCTGCTCGCCTGTGTTGCCACCTGGATTCTGCGCGGGACGT
CCTTCTGCTACGTCCCTTCGGCCCTCAATCCAGCGGACCTTCCTTCCCGCGGCCTGCTGCCGGCTCTGCG
GCCTCTTCCGCGTCTTCGCCTTCGCCCTCAGACGAGTCGGATCTCCCTTTGGGCCGCCTCCCCGCATCGA
TACCGTCGACCCGGGCGGCCGCTTCGAGCAGACATGATAAGATACATTGATGAGTTTGGACAAACCACAA
CTAGAATGCAGTGAAAAAAATGCTTTATTTGTGAAATTTGTGATGCTATTGCTTTATTTGTAACCATTAT
AAGCTGCAATAAACAAGTTAACAACAACAATTGCATTCATTTTATGTTTCAGGTTCAGGGGGAGATGTGG
GAGGTTTTTTAAAGCAAGTAAAACCTCTACAAATGTGGTAAAATCGATAAGGATCTTCCTAGAGCATGGC
TACGTAGATAAGTAGCATGGCGGGTTAATCATTAACTACAAGGAACCCCTAGTGATGGAGTTGGCCACTC
CCTCTCTGCGCGCTCGCTCGCTCACTGAGGCCGGGCGACCAAAGGTCGCCCGACGCCCGGGCTTTGCCCG
GGCGGCCTCAGTGAGCGAGCGAGCGCGCAGCTGCATTAATGAATCGGCCAACGCGCGGGGAGAGGCGGTT
TGCGTATTGGGCGCTCTTCCGCTTCCTCGCTCACTGACTCGCTGCGCTCGGTCGTTCGGCTGCGGCGAGC
GGTATCAGCTCACTCAAAGGCGGTAATACGGTTATCCACAGAATCAGGGGATAACGCAGGAAAGAACATG
TGAGCAAAAGGCCAGCAAAAGGCCAGGAACCGTAAAAAGGCCGCGTTGCTGGCGTTTTTCCATAGGCTCC
GCCCCCCTGACGAGCATCACAAAAATCGACGCTCAAGTCAGAGGTGGCGAAACCCGACAGGACTATAAAG
ATACCAGGCGTTTCCCCCTGGAAGCTCCCTCGTGCGCTCTCCTGTTCCGACCCTGCCGCTTACCGGATAC
CTGTCCGCCTTTCTCCCTTCGGGAAGCGTGGCGCTTTCTCATAGCTCACGCTGTAGGTATCTCAGTTCGG
TGTAGGTCGTTCGCTCCAAGCTGGGCTGTGTGCACGAACCCCCCGTTCAGCCCGACCGCTGCGCCTTATC
CGGTAACTATCGTCTTGAGTCCAACCCGGTAAGACACGACTTATCGCCACTGGCAGCAGCCACTGGTAAC
AGGATTAGCAGAGCGAGGTATGTAGGCGGTGCTACAGAGTTCTTGAAGTGGTGGCCTAACTACGGCTACA
CTAGAAGAACAGTATTTGGTATCTGCGCTCTGCTGAAGCCAGTTACCTTCGGAAAAAGAGTTGGTAGCTC
TTGATCCGGCAAACAAACCACCGCTGGTAGCGGTGGTTTTTTTGTTTGCAAGCAGCAGATTACGCGCAGA
AAAAAAGGATCTCAAGAAGATCCTTTGATCTTTTCTACGGGGTCTGACGCTCAGTGGAACGAAAACTCAC
GTTAAGGGATTTTGGTCATGAGATTATCAAAAAGGATCTTCACCTAGATCCTTTTAAATTAAAAATGAAG
TTTTAAATCAATCTAAAGTATATATGAGTAAACTTGGTCTGACAGTTACCAATGCTTAATCAGTGAGGCA
CCTATCTCAGCGATCTGTCTATTTCGTTCATCCATAGTTGCCTGACTCCCCGTCGTGTAGATAACTACGA
TACGGGAGGGCTTACCATCTGGCCCCAGTGCTGCAATGATACCGCGAGACCCACGCTCACCGGCTCCAGA
TTTATCAGCAATAAACCAGCCAGCCGGAAGGGCCGAGCGCAGAAGTGGTCCTGCAACTTTATCCGCCTCC
ATCCAGTCTATTAATTGTTGCCGGGAAGCTAGAGTAAGTAGTTCGCCAGTTAATAGTTTGCGCAACGTTG
TTGCCATTGCTACAGGCATCGTGGTGTCACGCTCGTCGTTTGGTATGGCTTCATTCAGCTCCGGTTCCCA
ACGATCAAGGCGAGTTACATGATCCCCCATGTTGTGCAAAAAAGCGGTTAGCTCCTTCGGTCCTCCGATC
GTTGTCAGAAGTAAGTTGGCCGCAGTGTTATCACTCATGGTTATGGCAGCACTGCATAATTCTCTTACTG
TCATGCCATCCGTAAGATGCTTTTCTGTGACTGGTGAGTACTCAACCAAGTCATTCTGAGAATAGTGTAT
GCGGCGACCGAGTTGCTCTTGCCCGGCGTCAATACGGGATAATACCGCGCCACATAGCAGAACTTTAAAA
GTGCTCATCATTGGAAAACGTTCTTCGGGGCGAAAACTCTCAAGGATCTTACCGCTGTTGAGATCCAGTT
CGATGTAACCCACTCGTGCACCCAACTGATCTTCAGCATCTTTTACTTTCACCAGCGTTTCTGGGTGAGC
AAAAACAGGAAGGCAAAATGCCGCAAAAAAGGGAATAAGGGCGACACGGAAATGTTGAATACTCATACTC
TTCCTTTTTCAATATTATTGAAGCATTTATCAGGGTTATTGTCTCATGAGCGGATACATATTTGAATGTA
TTTAGAAAAATAAACAAATAGGGGTTCCGCGCACATTTCCCCGAAAAGTGCCACCTAAATTGTAAGCGTT
AATATTTTGTTAAAATTCGCGTTAAATTTTTGTTAAATCAGCTCATTTTTTAACCAATAGGCCGAAATCG
GCAAAATCCCTTATAAATCAAAAGAATAGACCGAGATAGGGT
[37 nt withheld, positions 5923-5959]
AAAGAACGTGGACTCCAACGTCAAAGG
[49 nt withheld, positions 5987-6035]
T
[91 nt withheld, positions 6037-6127]
G
[124 nt withheld, positions 6129-6252]
CCCATTCGCCATTCAGGCTGCGCAACTGTTGGGAAGGGCGATCGGTGCGGGCCTCTTCGCTATTACGCCA
GCTGCGCGCTCGCTCGCTCACTGAGGCCGCCCGGGCAAAGCCCGGGCGTCGGGCGACCTTTGGTCGCCCG
GCCTCAGTGAGCGAGCGAGCGCGCAGAGAGGGAGTGGCCAACTCCATCACTAGGGGTTCCTTGTAGTTAA
TGATTAACCCGCCATGCTACT
